>Addgene plasmid #169490 | pTS1051-Tier1-PhCMV-4xCox8 | addgene full sequence | sequence record 364218 | Addgene NGS Result
ATATTTGAATGTATTTAGAAAAATAAACAAATAGGGGTTCCGCGCACATTTCCCCGAAAAGTGCCACCTG
ACGTCGACGGATCGGGAGATCTCCACGCGTGGTACCCTCGAGTTGACATTGATTATTGAGTAGTTATTAA
TAGTAATCAATTACGGGGTCATTAGTTCATAGCCCATATATGGAGTTCCGCGTTACATAACTTACGGTAA
ATGGCCCGCCTGGCTGACCGCCCAACGACCCCCGCCCATTGACGTCAATAATGACGTATGTTCCCATAGT
AACGCCAATAGGGACTTTCCATTGACGTCAATGGGTGGAGTATTTACGGTAAACTGCCCACTTGGCAGTA
CATCAAGTGTATCATATGCCAAGTACGCCCCCTATTGACGTCAATGACGGTAAATGGCCCGCCTGGCATT
ATGCCCAGTACATGACCTTATGGGACTTTCCTACTTGGCAGTACATCTACGTATTAGTCATCGCTATTAC
CATGGTGATGCGGTTTTGGCAGTACATCAATGGGCGTGGATAGCGGTTTGACTCACGGGGATTTCCAAGT
CTCCACCCCATTGACGTCAATGGGAGTTTGTTTTGGCACCAAAATCAACGGGACTTTCCAAAATGTCGTA
ACAACTCCGCCCCATTGACGCAAATGGGCGGTAGGCGTGTACGGTGGGAGGTCTATATAAGCAGAGCTCT
CTGGCTAACTAGAGAACCCACTGCTTACTGGCTTATCGAAATTAATACGACTCACTATAGGGAGACCCAA
GCTGTTCGAAGCGGAATTCACCATGACTAGTGGTGGTTCTGGTAGCGTGCTGACACCATTGTTGCTCAGA
GGCCTCACTGGTTCAGCCAGGCGGCTGCCAGTCCCAAGAGCTAAGATCCATAGTCTGGGAGATCCAATGT
CAGTTCTCACTCCCCTTTTGCTTAGGGGACTGACCGGAAGCGCTCGGCGGTTGCCTGTCCCACGCGCCAA
GATTCACTCCCTGGGCGACCCTATGAGTGTCCTTACTCCTCTTTTGCTGAGAGGCTTGACAGGGAGCGCT
CGGAGGCTCCCAGTGCCTCGCGCAAAGATCCATTCTCTCGGAGATCCCATGTCCGTCCTCACTCCTCTGC
TGCTGCGCGGGCTTACAGGTTCCGCTCGCCGCCTGCCTGTTCCTCGGGCAAAGATACACAGTCTGGGCGA
TCCTCACCGGCGCTATCTCATGGGCGGTGCAGCTAGCGGATCCACCGGTGTCTAGAAAGCTTTGAGGCCG
GCCTGCAGGGATCAGCCTCGACTGTGCCTTCTAGTTGCCAGCCATCTGTTGTTTGCCCCTCCCCCGTGCC
TTCCTTGACCCTGGAAGGTGCCACTCCCACTGTCCTTTCCTAATAAAATGAGGAAATTGCATCGCATTGT
CTGAGTAGGTGTCATTCTATTCTGGGGGGTGGGGTGGGGCAGGACAGCAAGGGGGAGGATTGGGAAGACA
ATAGCAGGCATGCTGGGGATGCGGTGGGCTCTATGGCTTCTGAGGCGGAAAGAACCAGCTGGGGCTCTAG
GGGGTATCCCC
[124 nt withheld, positions 1552-1675]
C
[91 nt withheld, positions 1677-1767]
A
[49 nt withheld, positions 1769-1817]
CCTTTGACGTTGGAGTCCACGTTCTTT
[37 nt withheld, positions 1845-1881]
ACCCTATCTCGGTCTATTCTTTTGATTTATAAGGGATTTTGCCGATTTCGGCCTATTGGTTAAAAAATGA
GCTGATTTAACAAAAATTTAACGCGAATTAATTCTGTGGAATGTGTGTCAGTTAGGGTGTGGAAAGTCCC
CAGGCTCCCCAGCAGGCAGAAGTATGCAAAGCATGCATCTCAATTAGTCAGCAACCAGGTGTGGAAAGTC
CCCAGGCTCCCCAGCAGGCAGAAGTATGCAAAGCATGCATCTCAATTAGTCAGCAACCATAGTCCCGCCC
CTAACTCCGCCCATCCCGCCCCTAACTCCGCCCAGTTCCGCCCATTCTCCGCCCCATGGCTGACTAATTT
TTTTTATTTATGCAGAGGCCGAGGCCGCCTCTGCCTCTGAGCTATTCCAGAAGTAGTGAGGAGGCTTTTT
TGGAGGCCTAGGCTTTTGCAAAAAGCTCCCGGGAGCTTGTATATCCATTTTCGGATCTGATCAAGAGACA
GGATGAGGATCGTTTCGCATGATTGAACAAGATGGATTGCACGCAGGTTCTCCGGCCGCTTGGGTGGAGA
GGCTATTCGGCTATGACTGGGCACAACAGACAATCGGCTGCTCTGATGCCGCCGTGTTCCGGCTGTCAGC
GCAGGGGCGCCCGGTTCTTTTTGTCAAGACCGACCTGTCCGGTGCCCTGAATGAACTGCAGGACGAGGCA
GCGCGGCTATCGTGGCTGGCCACGACGGGCGTTCCTTGCGCAGCTGTGCTCGACGTTGTCACTGAAGCGG
GAAGGGACTGGCTGCTATTGGGCGAAGTGCCGGGGCAGGATCTCCTGTCATCTCACCTTGCTCCTGCCGA
GAAAGTATCCATCATGGCTGATGCAATGCGGCGGCTGCATACGCTTGATCCGGCTACCTGCCCATTCGAC
CACCAAGCGAAACATCGCATCGAGCGAGCACGTACTCGGATGGAAGCCGGTCTTGTCGATCAGGATGATC
TGGACGAAGAGCATCAGGGGCTCGCGCCAGCCGAACTGTTCGCCAGGCTCAAGGCGCGCATGCCCGACGG
CGAGGATCTCGTCGTGACCCATGGCGATGCCTGCTTGCCGAATATCATGGTGGAAAATGGCCGCTTTTCT
GGATTCATCGACTGTGGCCGGCTGGGTGTGGCGGACCGCTATCAGGACATAGCGTTGGCTACCCGTGATA
TTGCTGAAGAGCTTGGCGGCGAATGGGCTGACCGCTTCCTCGTGCTTTACGGTATCGCCGCTCCCGATTC
GCAGCGCATCGCCTTCTATCGCCTTCTTGACGAGTTCTTCTGAGCGGGACTCTGGGGTTCGAAATGACCG
ACCAAGCGACGCCCAACCTGCCATCACGAGATTTCGATTCCACCGCCGCCTTCTATGAAAGGTTGGGCTT
CGGAATCGTTTTCCGGGACGCCGGCTGGATGATCCTCCAGCGCGGGGATCTCATGCTGGAGTTCTTCGCC
CACCCCAACTTGTTTATTGCAGCTTATAATGGTTACAAATAAAGCAATAGCATCACAAATTTCACAAATA
AAGCATTTTTTTCACTGCATTCTAGTTGTGGTTTGTCCAAACTCATCAATGTATCTTATCATGTCTGTAT
ACCGTCGACCTCTAGCTAGAGCTTGGCGTAATCATGGTCATAGCTGTTTCCTGTGTGAAATTGTTATCCG
CTCACAATTCCACACAACATACGAGCCGGAAGCATAAAGTGTAAAGCCTGGGGTGCCTAATGAGTGAGCT
AACTCACATTAATTGCGTTGCGCTCACTGCCCGCTTTCCAGTCGGGAAACCTGTCGTGCCAGCTGCATTA
ATGAATCGGCCAACGCGCGGGGAGAGGCGGTTTGCGTATTGGGCGCTCTTCCGCTTCCTCGCTCACTGAC
TCGCTGCGCTCGGTCGTTCGGCTGCGGCGAGCGGTATCAGCTCACTCAAAGGCGGTAATACGGTTATCCA
CAGAATCAGGGGATAACGCAGGAAAGAACATGTGAGCAAAAGGCCAGCAAAAGGCCAGGAACCGTAAAAA
GGCCGCGTTGCTGGCGTTTTTCCATAGGCTCCGCCCCCCTGACGAGCATCACAAAAATCGACGCTCAAGT
CAGAGGTGGCGAAACCCGACAGGACTATAAAGATACCAGGCGTTTCCCCCTGGAAGCTCCCTCGTGCGCT
CTCCTGTTCCGACCCTGCCGCTTACCGGATACCTGTCCGCCTTTCTCCCTTCGGGAAGCGTGGCGCTTTC
TCATAGCTCACGCTGTAGGTATCTCAGTTCGGTGTAGGTCGTTCGCTCCAAGCTGGGCTGTGTGCACGAA
CCCCCCGTTCAGCCCGACCGCTGCGCCTTATCCGGTAACTATCGTCTTGAGTCCAACCCGGTAAGACACG
ACTTATCGCCACTGGCAGCAGCCACTGGTAACAGGATTAGCAGAGCGAGGTATGTAGGCGGTGCTACAGA
GTTCTTGAAGTGGTGGCCTAACTACGGCTACACTAGAAGAACAGTATTTGGTATCTGCGCTCTGCTGAAG
CCAGTTACCTTCGGAAAAAGAGTTGGTAGCTCTTGATCCGGCAAACAAACCACCGCTGGTAGCGGTGGTT
TTTTTGTTTGCAAGCAGCAGATTACGCGCAGAAAAAAAGGATCTCAAGAAGATCCTTTGATCTTTTCTAC
GGGGTCTGACGCTCAGTGGAACGAAAACTCACGTTAAGGGATTTTGGTCATGAGATTATCAAAAAGGATC
TTCACCTAGATCCTTTTAAATTAAAAATGAAGTTTTAAATCAATCTAAAGTATATATGAGTAAACTTGGT
CTGACAGTTACCAATGCTTAATCAGTGAGGCACCTATCTCAGCGATCTGTCTATTTCGTTCATCCATAGT
TGCCTGACTCCCCGTCGTGTAGATAACTACGATACGGGAGGGCTTACCATCTGGCCCCAGTGCTGCAATG
ATACCGCGAGACCCACGCTCACCGGCTCCAGATTTATCAGCAATAAACCAGCCAGCCGGAAGGGCCGAGC
GCAGAAGTGGTCCTGCAACTTTATCCGCCTCCATCCAGTCTATTAATTGTTGCCGGGAAGCTAGAGTAAG
TAGTTCGCCAGTTAATAGTTTGCGCAACGTTGTTGCCATTGCTACAGGCATCGTGGTGTCACGCTCGTCG
TTTGGTATGGCTTCATTCAGCTCCGGTTCCCAACGATCAAGGCGAGTTACATGATCCCCCATGTTGTGCA
AAAAAGCGGTTAGCTCCTTCGGTCCTCCGATCGTTGTCAGAAGTAAGTTGGCCGCAGTGTTATCACTCAT
GGTTATGGCAGCACTGCATAATTCTCTTACTGTCATGCCATCCGTAAGATGCTTTTCTGTGACTGGTGAG
TACTCAACCAAGTCATTCTGAGAATAGTGTATGCGGCGACCGAGTTGCTCTTGCCCGGCGTCAATACGGG
ATAATACCGCGCCACATAGCAGAACTTTAAAAGTGCTCATCATTGGAAAACGTTCTTCGGGGCGAAAACT
CTCAAGGATCTTACCGCTGTTGAGATCCAGTTCGATGTAACCCACTCGTGCACCCAACTGATCTTCAGCA
TCTTTTACTTTCACCAGCGTTTCTGGGTGAGCAAAAACAGGAAGGCAAAATGCCGCAAAAAAGGGAATAA
GGGCGACACGGAAATGTTGAATACTCATACTCTTCCTTTTTCAATATTATTGAAGCATTTATCAGGGTTA
TTGTCTCATGAGCGGATAC
Features (pLannotate 1.2.2; 19 found; start..end, strand, type, name):
    191..494     +  enhancer       CMV enhancer: human cytomegalovirus immediate early enhancer
    495..698     +  promoter       CMV promoter: human cytomegalovirus (CMV) immediate early promoter
    694..727     +  LTR            5' LTR (truncated) (fragment): truncated 5' long terminal repeat (LTR) from HIV-1
    743..761     +  promoter       T7 promoter: promoter for bacteriophage T7 RNA polymerase
    814..897     +  CDS            COX8A (fragment): COX8A_HUMAN - Also known as COX8, COX8L. Experimental evidence at protein level: Swiss-Prot protein existence level 1. Component of the cytochrome c oxidase, the last enzyme in the mitochondrial electron transport chain which drives oxidative phosphorylation. The respiratory chain contains 3 multisubunit complexes succinate dehydrogenase (complex II, CII), ubiquinol- cytochrome c oxidoreductase (cytochrome b-c1 complex, complex III, CIII) and cytochrome c oxidase (complex IV, CIV), that cooperate to transfer electrons derived from NADH and succinate to molecular oxygen, creating an electrochem
   1282..1506    +  polyA_signal   bGH poly(A) signal: bovine growth hormone polyadenylation signal
   1510..1531    +  promoter       SV40 promoter (fragment): SV40 enhancer and early promoter
   1552..1980    +  rep_origin     f1 ori (sequence partly withheld): f1 bacteriophage origin of replication; arrow indicates direction of (+) strand synthesis
   1994..2323    +  promoter       SV40 promoter: SV40 enhancer and early promoter
   2390..3181    +  CDS            neo: KKA2_KLEPN - Also known as kan, nptII. Experimental evidence at protein level: Swiss-Prot protein existence level 1. Resistance to kanamycin, neomycin, paromomycin, ribostamycin, butirosin and gentamicin B. From Klebsiella pneumoniae.
   3205..3363    +  CDS            ble (fragment): BLE_KLEPN - Experimental evidence at protein level: Swiss-Prot protein existence level 1. Binding protein with a strong affinity to the bleomycin family of antibiotics. Binds to CL990; an antimitotic-antibiotic compound. From Klebsiella pneumoniae.
   3358..3479    +  polyA_signal   SV40 poly(A) signal: SV40 polyadenylation signal
   3552..3568    -  protein_bind   lac operator: The lac repressor binds to the lac operator to inhibit transcription in E. coli. This inhibition can be relieved by adding lactose or isopropyl-β-D-thiogalactopyranoside (IPTG). lac repressor encoded by lacI
   3576..3606    -  promoter       lac promoter: promoter for the E. coli lac operon
   3621..3642    -  protein_bind   CAP binding site: CAP binding activates transcription in the presence of cAMP. E. coli catabolite activator protein
   3655..3747    -  CDS            lacI (fragment): lac repressor; lacI; The lac repressor binds to the lac operator to inhibit transcription in E. coli. This inhibition can be relieved by adding lactose or isopropyl-β-D-thiogalactopyranoside (IPTG).
   3930..4518    -  rep_origin     ori: high-copy-number ColE1/pMB1/pBR322/pUC origin of replication
   4689..5549    -  CDS            AmpR: β-lactamase; bla; confers resistance to ampicillin, carbenicillin, and related antibiotics
   5550..44      -  promoter       AmpR promoter (across the origin): bla
