[The description below was written by a language model from this plasmid's Addgene catalogue record and pLannotate feature annotations shown in this document.]
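Description:
pTS1051-Tier1-PhCMV-4xCox8 is a mammalian expression plasmid of about 5.6 kb built on pMM1, a pcDNA3.1-derived backbone, and belongs to the Tier-1 level of the VAMSyB modular plasmid architecture for mammalian synthetic biology. It is propagated in E. coli as a high-copy plasmid through its ColE1/pUC-type origin and selected with ampicillin via the β-lactamase gene and its native promoter. An f1 origin is also present, along with residual lac promoter/operator and lacI fragments carried over from the parental vector. For mammalian cells, an SV40 early promoter drives the neomycin phosphotransferase gene, terminated by an SV40 polyadenylation signal, allowing G418 selection of stable transfectants.

The payload is a single expression unit in which the human cytomegalovirus immediate-early enhancer and promoter (PhCMV) drive a fourfold repeat of the mitochondrial matrix targeting signal from human cytochrome c oxidase subunit 8 (Cox8), followed by the bovine growth hormone polyadenylation signal. A T7 promoter sits between the CMV promoter and the coding region, as is typical of pcDNA3.1 derivatives. The automated annotation marks only one COX8A fragment, but there is unannotated space between it and the poly(A) signal. This would be consistent with the additional repeats described in the catalogue entry, though the feature table does not confirm them. Short hits to an HIV-1 LTR, an SV40 promoter fragment and a ble fragment are probably annotation artefacts or backbone remnants rather than functional parts.

No reporter or cargo protein is recorded. The plasmid therefore appears to serve as a localization-signal module, either for building fusions that direct a protein of interest to the mitochondrial matrix or for assembly into higher-tier multi-cassette vectors.
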