Addgene plasmid #169490: pTS1051-Tier1-PhCMV-4xCox8
Purpose: Tier-1 vector encoding PhCMV-driven four-fold repeat of a mitochondrial matrix localization signal derived from mitochondrial matrix protein Cox8 (PhCMV-4xCox8-pA)
Depositing lab: Martin Fussenegger. Depositing organization: ETH Zurich (Swiss Federal Institute of Technology). Publication: A versatile plasmid architecture for mammalian synthetic biology (VAMSyB). Haellman V, Strittmatter T, Bertschi A, Stucheli P, Fussenegger M. Metab Eng. 2021 Jul;66:41-50. doi: 10.1016/j.ymben.2021.04.003. Epub 2021 Apr 18. PubMed 33857582.
Backbone
  Vector backbone: pMM1 (pcDNA3.1-based)
  Backbone size w/o insert (bp): 4435
  Vector type: Mammalian Expression
  Selectable markers: Neomycin (select with G418)
Growth in bacteria
  Bacterial resistance: Ampicillin, 100 μg/mL
  Growth temperature: 37°C
  Growth strain: DH5alpha
  Copy number: High Copy
Gene/Insert
  Gene/Insert name: PCMV-driven mitochondrial localization signal from cytochrome c oxidase subunit 8 (alt name: PCMV-Cox8)
  Species: H. sapiens (human)
  Promoter: PhCMV
  Cloning method: Restriction Enzyme; 5′ cloning site Unknown (unknown if destroyed)
  Sequencing primers: 5′ AmpStart; 3′ BGH-rev
Terms and licenses: Academic/Nonprofit Terms; Industry Terms: Not Available to Industry
How to cite: pTS1051-Tier1-PhCMV-4xCox8 was a gift from Martin Fussenegger (Addgene plasmid # 169490 ; http://n2t.net/addgene:169490 ; RRID:Addgene_169490)
